>Addgene plasmid #239278 | eGFP-MYO5C | addgene full sequence | sequence record 472819 | Addgene NGS Result
TTGAGATCCTTTTTTTCTGCGCGTAATCTGCTGCTTGCAAACAAAAAAACCACCGCTACCAGCGGTGGTT
TGTTTGCCGGATCAAGAGCTACCAACTCTTTTTCCGAAGGTAACTGGCTTCAGCAGAGCGCAGATACCAA
ATACTGTTCTTCTAGTGTAGCCGTAGTTAGGCCACCACTTCAAGAACTCTGTAGCACCGCCTACATACCT
CGCTCTGCTAATCCTGTTACCAGTGGCTGCTGCCAGTGGCGATAAGTCGTGTCTTACCGGGTTGGACTCA
AGACGATAGTTACCGGATAAGGCGCAGCGGTCGGGCTGAACGGGGGGTTCGTGCACACAGCCCAGCTTGG
AGCGAACGACCTACACCGAACTGAGATACCTACAGCGTGAGCTATGAGAAAGCGCCACGCTTCCCGAAGG
GAGAAAGGCGGACAGGTATCCGGTAAGCGGCAGGGTCGGAACAGGAGAGCGCACGAGGGAGCTTCCAGGG
GGAAACGCCTGGTATCTTTATAGTCCTGTCGGGTTTCGCCACCTCTGACTTGAGCGTCGATTTTTGTGAT
GCTCGTCAGGGGGGCGGAGCCTATGGAAAAACGCCAGCAACGCGGCCTTTTTACGGTTCCTGGCCTTTTG
CTGGCCTTTTGCTCACATGTTCTTTCCTGCGTTATCCCCTGATTCTGTGGATAACCGTATTACCGCCTTT
GAGTGAGCTGATACCGCTCGCCGCAGCCGAACGACCGAGCGCAGCGAGTCAGTGAGCGAGGAAGCGGAAG
AGCGCCCAATACGCAAACCGCCTCTCCCCGCGCGTTGGCCGATTCATTAATGCAGCTGGCACGACAGGTT
TCCCGACTGGAAAGCGGGCAGTGAGCGCAACGCAATTAATGTGAGTTAGCTCACTCATTAGGCACCCCAG
GCTTTACACTTTATGCTTCCGGCTCGTATGTTGTGTGGAATTGTGAGCGGATAACAATTTCACACAGGAA
ACAGCTATGACCATGATTACGCCAAGCTCTAGCTAGAGGTCGACGGTATACAGACATGATAAGATACATT
GATGAGTTTGGACAAACCACAACTAGAATGCAGTGAAAAAAATGCTTTATTTGTGAAATTTGTGATGCTA
TTGCTTTATTTGTAACCATTATAAGCTGCAATAAACAAGTTGGGGTGGGCGAAGAACTCCAGCATGAGAT
CCCCGCGCTGGAGGATCATCCAGCCGGCGTCCCGGAAAACGATTCCGAAGCCCAACCTTTCATAGAAGGC
GGCGGTGGAATCGAAATCTCGTGATGGCAGGTTGGGCGTCGCTTGGTCGGTCATTTCGAACCCCAGAGTC
CCGCTCAGAAGAACTCGTCAAGAAGGCGATAGAAGGCGATGCGCTGCGAATCGGGAGCGGCGATACCGTA
AAGCACGAGGAAGCGGTCAGCCCATTCGCCGCCAAGCTCTTCAGCAATATCACGGGTAGCCAACGCTATG
TCCTGATAGCGGTCCGCCACACCCAGCCGGCCACAGTCGATGAATCCAGAAAAGCGGCCATTTTCCACCA
TGATATTCGGCAAGCAGGCATCGCCATGGGTCACGACGAGATCCTCGCCGTCGGGCATGCGCGCCTTGAG
CCTGGCGAACAGTTCGGCTGGCGCGAGCCCCTGATGCTCTTCGTCCAGATCATCCTGATCGACAAGACCG
GCTTCCATCCGAGTACGTGCTCGCTCGATGCGATGTTTCGCTTGGTGGTCGAATGGGCAGGTAGCCGGAT
CAAGCGTATGCAGCCGCCGCATTGCATCAGCCATGATGGATACTTTCTCGGCAGGAGCAAGGTGAGATGA
CAGGAGATCCTGCCCCGGCACTTCGCCCAATAGCAGCCAGTCCCTTCCCGCTTCAGTGACAACGTCGAGC
ACAGCTGCGCAAGGAACGCCCGTCGTGGCCAGCCACGATAGCCGCGCTGCCTCGTCCTGCAGTTCATTCA
GGGCACCGGACAGGTCGGTCTTGACAAAAAGAACCGGGCGCCCCTGCGCTGACAGCCGGAACACGGCGGC
ATCAGAGCAGCCGATTGTCTGTTGTGCCCAGTCATAGCCGAATAGCCTCTCCACCCAAGCGGCCGGAGAA
CCTGCGTGCAATCCATCTTGTTCAATCATGCGAAACGATCCTCATCCTGTCTCTTGATCAGATCCGAAAA
TGGATATACAAGCTCCCGGGAGCTTTTTGCAAAAGCCTAGGCCTCCAAAAAAGCCTCCTCACTACTTCTG
GAATAGCTCAGAGGCAGAGGCGGCCTCGGCCTCTGCATAAATAAAAAAAATTAGTCAGCCATGGGGCGGA
GAATGGGCGGAACTGGGCGGAGTTAGGGGCGGGATGGGCGGAGTTAGGGGCGGGACTATGGTTGCTGACT
AATTGAGATGCATGCTTTGCATACTTCTGCCTGCTGGGGAGCCTGGGGACTTTCCACACCTGGTTGCTGA
CTAATTGAGATGCATGCTTTGCATACTTCTGCCTGCTGGGGAGCCTGGGGACTTTCCACACCCTAACTGA
CACACATTCCACAGAATTAATTCGCGTTAAATTTTTGTTAAATCAGCTCATTTTTTAACCAATAGGCCGA
AATCGGCAAAATCCCTTATAAATCAAAAGAATAGACCGAGATAGGGT
[37 nt withheld, positions 2638-2674]
AAAGAACGTGGACTCCAACGTCAAAGG
[49 nt withheld, positions 2702-2750]
T
[91 nt withheld, positions 2752-2842]
G
[124 nt withheld, positions 2844-2967]
GGGGATACCCCCTAGAGCCCCAGCTGGTTCTTTCCGCCTCAGAAGCCATAGAGCCCACCGCATCCCCAGC
ATGCCTGCTATTGTCTTCCCAATCCTCCCCCTTGCTGTCCTGCCCCACCCCACCCCCCAGAATAGAATGA
CACCTACTCAGACAATGCGATGCAATTTCCTCATTTTATTAGGAAAGGACAGTGGGAGTGGCACCTTCCA
GGGTCAAGGAAGGCACGGGGGAGGGGCAAACAACAGATGGCTGGCAACTAGAAGGCACAGTCGAGGCTGA
TCAGCGGGTTTAAACGGGCCCTCTAGACTCGAGCGGCCGCCACTGTGCTGGATATCTGCAGAATTCGGAT
CCCTATAACCTATTCAGAAAGCCTAGCTTGAAACTGCTGGGGATCTGAATCATTTCCAGAGCATGTGGAG
AGGGGGTAAAAGGAAATGTGACTTGAAAGAGATATTTGGTATCCAACATCAGCTGTGATGAATCCTCCCG
GCTATTTAGGAGAGCCTGTACTTTGCGAACAAAGGATGGAGTCACTCTCTTCTCAAAGTCATCTATAGGT
GTGTATGAATTAAGGATCTTTATGATCTGCACAGCAGACAGTGAGGTGCAGCGTTCGTAGATCTCCTTGG
CATCACTGTCTGTGGTCTTCTTGACCTGAAGCAACCAGGCTGCCTGAGAGAGGGGCTCCAAAGTTTCCTT
TGCTAAGCTGTTCTGCAAGTTCTTATCTTTAAGCCATTCTTCTAAGTAGCTGATATTGCACCTGATCTGC
ATCCCTTTTCTGCAGGAGCACATGTCCTTGCGCAGGAAGAGGCTGTTCAGCGTGACCGCCCCGATCAAGA
AGAAGAGCTGCTTCACCGCCTGCCTCACAAGCTCGGGGTCCAGGCCGTTCTGGCACATGGTGGTGTAAAA
GTAGCTCAGCTGTTGCAGGACGGAGGTCATGGTGTAGCCGTCCGTGTCGTCTATGCTAGAGGAGCGCTTC
CGGAAGCCTGTGGGCTTCAGGCCGGAAATGCCCTGCAGGCTCTCATACTCCAGCATTCCCGGAACTATTA
TCGGTTGGATATTCTTTTCCATTATGATAATAAATTGATGATATATTCGTATAGCCACATCACTGAGAAT
CTGTCTGTATTCTGAAAGGTCAAAATTGTTCAAGCAATTCTTATTCTGCTGTGGACTATTATGCTTCATG
AATTCCTCTTCTCCGCTGTACTGCTTCAGGCAATTGAGAAAATGACAAGTGTTGGAAAGCCAAAAGGACA
GCATTTCAAAGTCTTCTAAATGTTCCTTAACCACCTGCTTGATGCCATTAATGGTGCTGTTCATGAGGGA
CTTCAGCATGTTGGCATCATTCAGAGAGTCTGCGTAGCGCACACACATGAACAGGATATGAGCCGGCAGC
CCGGGGATCATGTTCACCACCACGCCACGGGGCTTCAAGTCAAGAATGAGGTTCTGAATGAGCTTGGCCT
CGTCTTCTCTCTTGTATTGCAGCATTCCAAGGTACTCCTTGGGTCCTGAGGACGAGTGCACATCATTGGC
TTTTCCAATTGTCTTGCTTAGTGTCTTGACTTGATCTTGTAGCTTTTTAATCACTCTGTCTTTCATGTCT
AATTCTTCTTCAAGATCCCTGTTTTCCAAAGTGAGCCGGGATGCTTCCTGCCGGAAGTTACACTTGACTT
CACTTTCAGTTTCAAATTGTTTCTTCAAGTGGTCACTGGCCTCCTGCATTTCTTGAATCTTATCAATCAG
CTTCTCCTTCTCTTTGGTATGTATTTCATTTTGGGCTTCCAAGGCCTTTCTTTGTGTTCCTTCCTCCTCT
TGACTGCGATGTAACTGATTAGACAATTCTTCTAGTTTTCCTTTCATTTTCTCAGCTTGTTCATTCAGGC
GGATTTCAAGATCTTGCTTCTGTTTCTCCAATTCTGAAATTTGCTGTTTAAAGTCTGGGATCATCATGTT
CTCTGATGTTAGCCTGGTAACTTCATGACGGATGCTTTCATTGATGTCATTTTCTTCTCTGAATAACTTC
TGCAGGTGGTTGATTTCTTGACTGAGATGCACCACTTTGAAGTTCAAAGCTTCAATCTCCTTTTCATAGC
AATCCTTCTGAGACTGGAAATGGCTCTCCAAAACACGTGTTGCTTTCTTTAGTCCTTCATAAGCAAACCA
AAGTTCTCCATCCTCATTTAAATGTTCCAGATCTTCCACAGAGAGCCTGCTTCTTACATCTTCAATGTCA
TAGCTTTCGAGAAGTTGTTTGGTGATCTCTGACATCTTTTCTCTCATTTCCCGTTTTTGTGACTGCACAT
GTTTCTCCACATCTATCTTCTGTGCCTGAAGTAGTTCTATCTCTTTTTCGAACTCAGAGATTGTCTTGAC
CTGCTTGCTCAGGCGGGCCACTTCCGCCTTCAAGCCATCAGAAGTGACGTGCTCCCCCTCCACCAGGTGT
TGGAGTTGCATCTTCTCATCCTTGAGAGCTTTAATTTCTTCTTTCAAAGACTGAATCTGCTTCTCATAGT
CTTGTGTTTTCAGTTCAAAACTTTTTTCAAGAAGCATTCTTTGCCGTTCTTCCTTTTGTACATCATCAAA
GAGCTGCTTGGTGAGGTTGTCCATTTTTTCTTTTAACTCTTCAGTCTTCTCTTGAAGCTTCAGCTGTATT
TGTTCTTTCTGTGTTTCCAGTTCTGAATTATGCTTCTGAAGCTTTGCCAATTTCTCTTCCACAGCATCCC
TGTATCTCTTCCCCTTCTCCTCGTAATTTCGCCTGTGAGTGGCTGCTTTTTCTAGTTCTGCTTCCAGCTT
CTGAATCTTTTCCACATCCCCAGCTCGAAGAGCAGCCAGGCTAGTCAGCTTCTCCACCAGCCCATGGTTT
TCTTTGTTCTGATCTTCCAACTTTTTCTGCAAACGCTGGACCCTGTAAGTAAGCTGAATATTAAGCACGA
ATCGTCGGATACTCTGGAATCTGCGTCTGGCCAGCCACGCCCGTGCGTATTTCTGTAGGATCACAGCCTT
ATGTTCCTCCAGCATCTTTCGATACCTCCTCCTTGCCAGGAATCCTCGGCTGTAGGCCTGCATTGTGATG
GTGGCCATGCGAATCAACTGATACAGGCTGCGAACAAGATACCCGCGGCAGTGCTTCTGAATGATTATGG
CTGCCCAAGCTTCTTTTAAGGCCACTGCAGTAATAGCTTTCCTCACAGTTTGCTGACCCCGGAAGTACTG
CTGGATTATCAGGGCGGCTCGTCTCTCTCGGAGGAATTTTTTCCTCTGGAGCCAGCCACGCATGTGCTTT
TGTACCATAACACAACTCTGCCTCAGTTTATCCAATCGAAGTTTCTCTAAATAAGCCACTTGTCCTGCTC
TGAAGAAAATTTTGGTTTTACCAAACTGGTACTGATTAGAATCCTGGATGAGTCTGTGTAAAACCACCTT
GCACACCTCCTTTTTATCGCTGAAGGAAAGCTCTTGCTTGGTCATGAGAATGCCGTAGCGACTGTAGAAC
TCGATGTATGTCCACCTGGAAGGGTAGCTCTGTGCACTAATGCGAATCGTTTCTAAAACGCCGCAGGCTC
GCAGCTGCTGAACAATTCTTTTGGAGTCAAATTCAAAGGGTAACTTCTCATCATTTGGCTTGATGCATCG
AACGTAGTGGGGCGTCGTCGCATTGAGGGTCTCCATGAGCAAGTACAGAGAGCTGCGGAACTTGCTCCCA
ACTGTGGTCCGGAAATGCTTGCTGTTTGGCTTGATGACTTGCTTTGCAGATTTAACTGTAATCATTGAAC
CAAAAGGAGAAGGAGGAGTTGGATTTTCTTGAAAAAAGTTGGCACAGAGATGAAACTTGCTTGCTCTCAG
GATTTCAACCAGCATGTCATAGACGGTGTCTCTGTTTTTCTCCAGGAAACCTTCACATTTATACTCTACC
TTATCAGCAAAGTGCTGGATGACAAAGGATGTGTTTGACATTCTAGGCTTTTCAAACAAAGGGTTCCTGT
TGACAAAATTATTATACAGCTTTTGAAGCCAGTTTTCATCAGTTCCATGTGGTAACAAACATTCTTCATC
CAGTAACTCCAGAATTCCCATTTTTGCTTCAATCAGGTCAATAACTGGTTGATTGTCATAAAAATCTATC
AGCGTCCAAGGTATATCTTCCTTCATGTATTCTTCTTGTTCCAGTTTGAAGACATGCATGTTAAACTGTT
GTTGCAGTTTTTCATTAGCGTAATTGATGCAAAATTGTTCAAAGCTGTTCACATCAAAGGTTTCAAAACC
ATAAATGTCCAAAACACCAATAAAAGTGTGCTGCTTGCCTGAAAACTGCAACGCTTGGTTAATTCTCTCC
ACAATGAAGTCGAACAGGTGAGCATAGATCTTTTTGGCCAGTGCATCCCTGGCGTTGACAGCCTGAGGCC
TGGTCATGGGTTTTACCACCGTCTCAGAGCTTGTGACGATTTTGCGATTGCACAGCCACTGAGCAACTCT
GCCACTCTCCAGGCCCAGGAGCTCACAGAACACCTTCAGGTGACTGTCATCCTCACTAACTGAGGACCTC
TCGTTGCCCACCGCGGTGATCTGCACATTGCCCAGATGTAGGATGGCTGCCAGGATTTTAAAAACGTCCA
TCTGAAAATCCTCCTTGAAACCCAGAAGCGTGAAGGTCTTTTGAGTCTCTACCATTTCAGCTCGATCATT
CACACCCTCAATGACAGTATTGCCTCCCATTCTTGTATAATTAAATTCTTCGGCACTCCCCAATTTAAGA
TGTTTAAATTCCGACTGCTGTGCAGATGCACAAAGCTGATAGAAAATGTGGTAATTTCGTTCATTTTCCG
ATTGAAAGACAACTCTGGATTTCTCCAGGAGGTAAGTGCTCATGTTGGCTCCTATAATTTGATTTTGTTC
ATCAAAACTGATTTCTGTGTATTTCCCAAACCGACTACTATTGTCATTGCGGGTGGTCTTGGCATTTCCA
ACGGCCTCGGTGATGGGATTGGATGCCAGGACCTTGTCTTCCACGTGAGCGTTGCTGCCCGATTTGCTGA
CGGTGGCAAAGTACCTCATGGCATAGCGAGCCGACACTGTCTTTCCAGCACCTGACTCCCCACTTACAAT
TATGGACTGGTTTCTGTTGTTTCTGGCCATCTGCTTGTATGCCTCTTCTGCCACGGCAAATATGTGTGGG
TCCATATCGCCCATGTTCTGCCCGCTGTAGGCGTGGATGATGGCATCTCCGTATATTGGCAACTGCTTGT
AAGGATTCATGGCCACCAAAATGATTCCACTGTAGGTGTAAATGAGTTTGGATTCTGCAAAGCGGATTCT
GAGGTTGTGGAGCACCGCGGGCTCGTGAAGATAGCTGAGAGCCGTGAGGTCATTCTCGCCCACGAGGATG
TCAGGATTCCGAAGTGGAGGCAGAGATTCTGGATTGACAGAATAATCCAGCTCCGTTCCATCCTCCAGCA
GGAGTCGCAGGACCTTGTCACCAACTCTGTAGTCCTTGGCTATTTCAGCAGACTTCCAAACTTCTTCAGG
ATCGGGAATCCAGACCCTGTTGTACTGCGTGTACAGCTCGGCCACCGCCATGGTACCCTTGTACAGCTCG
TCCATGCCGTGAGTGATCCCGGCGGCGGTCACGAACTCCAGCAGGACCATGTGATCGCGCTTCTCGTTGG
GGTCTTTGCTCAGGGCGGACTGGGTGCTCAGGTAGTGGTTGTCGGGCAGCAGCACGGGGCCGTCGCCGAT
GGGGGTGTTCTGCTGGTAGTGGTCGGCGAGCTGCACGCTGCCGTCCTCGATGTTGTGGCGGATCTTGAAG
TTCACCTTGATGCCGTTCTTCTGCTTGTCGGCCATGATATAGACGTTGTGGCTGTTGTAGTTGTACTCCA
GCTTGTGCCCCAGGATGTTGCCGTCCTCCTTGAAGTCGATGCCCTTCAGCTCGATGCGGTTCACCAGGGT
GTCGCCCTCGAACTTCACCTCGGCGCGGGTCTTGTAGTTGCCGTCGTCCTTGAAGAAGATGGTGCGCTCC
TGGACGTAGCCTTCGGGCATGGCGGACTTGAAGAAGTCGTGCTGCTTCATGTGGTCGGGGTAGCGGCTGA
AGCACTGCACGCCGTAGGTCAGGGTGGTCACGAGGGTGGGCCAGGGCACGGGCAGCTTGCCGGTGGTGCA
GATGAACTTCAGGGTCAGCTTGCCGTAGGTGGCATCGCCCTCGCCCTCGCCGGACACGCTGAACTTGTGG
CCGTTTACGTCGCCGTCCAGCTCGACCAGGATGGGCACCACCCCGGTGAACAGCTCCTCGCCCTTGCTCA
TGGTGGCAAGCTTAAGTTTAAACGCTAGCCAGCTTGGGTCTCCCTATAGTGAGTCGTATTAATTTCGATA
AGCCAGTAAGCAGTGGGTTCTCTAGTTAGCCAGAGAGCTCTGCTTATATAGACCTCCCACCGTACACGCC
TACCGCCCATTTGCGTCAATGGGGCGGAGTTGTTACGACATTTTGGAAAGTCCCGTTGATTTTGGTGCCA
AAACAAACTCCCATTGACGTCAATGGGGTGGAGACTTGGAAATCCCCGTGAGTCAAACCGCTATCCACGC
CCATTGATGTACTGCCAAAACCGCATCACCATGGTAATAGCGATGACTAATACGTAGATGTACTGCCAAG
TAGGAAAGTCCCATAAGGTCATGTACTGGGCATAATGCCAGGCGGGCCATTTACCGTCATTGACGTCAAT
AGGGGGCGTACTTGGCATATGATACACTTGATGTACTGCCAAGTGGGCAGTTTACCGTAAATACTCCACC
CATTGACGTCAATGGAAAGTCCCTATTGGCGTTACTATGGGAACATACGTCATTATTGACGTCAATGGGC
GGGGGTCGTTGGGCGGTCAGCCAGGCGGGCCATTTACCGTAAGTTATGTAACGCGGAACTCCATATATGG
GCTATGAACTAATGACCCCGTAATTGATTACTATTAATAACTAGTCAATAATCAATGTCAACGCGTATAT
CTGGCCCGTACATCGCGAAGCAGCGCAAAACGCCTAACCCTAAGCAGATTCTTCATGCAATTGTCGGTCA
AGCCTTGCCTTGTTGTAGCTTAAATTTTGCTCGCGCACTACTCAGCGACCTCCAACACACAAGCAGGGAG
CAGATACTGGCTTAACTATGCGGCATCAGAGCAGATTGTACTGAGAGTGCACCATAGGGGATCGGGAGAT
CTCCCGATCCGTCGACGTCAGGTGGCACTTTTCGGGGAAATGTGCGCGGAACCCCTATTTGTTTATTTTT
CTAAATACATTCAAATATGTATCCGCTCATGAGACAATAACCCTGATAAATGCTTCAATAATATTGAAAA
AGGAAGAGTATGAGTATTCAACATTTCCGTGTCGCCCTTATTCCCTTTTTTGCGGCATTTTGCCTTCCTG
TTTTTGCTCACCCAGAAACGCTGGTGAAAGTAAAAGATGCTGAAGATCAGTTGGGTGCACGAGTGGGTTA
CATCGAACTGGATCTCAACAGCGGTAAGATCCTTGAGAGTTTTCGCCCCGAAGAACGTTTTCCAATGATG
AGCACTTTTAAAGTTCTGCTATGTGGCGCGGTATTATCCCGTATTGACGCCGGGCAAGAGCAACTCGGTC
GCCGCATACACTATTCTCAGAATGACTTGGTTGAGTACTCACCAGTCACAGAAAAGCATCTTACGGATGG
CATGACAGTAAGAGAATTATGCAGTGCTGCCATAACCATGAGTGATAACACTGCGGCCAACTTACTTCTG
ACAACGATCGGAGGACCGAAGGAGCTAACCGCTTTTTTGCACAACATGGGGGATCATGTAACTCGCCTTG
ATCGTTGGGAACCGGAGCTGAATGAAGCCATACCAAACGACGAGCGTGACACCACGATGCCTGTAGCAAT
GGCAACAACGTTGCGCAAACTATTAACTGGCGAACTACTTACTCTAGCTTCCCGGCAACAATTAATAGAC
TGGATGGAGGCGGATAAAGTTGCAGGACCACTTCTGCGCTCGGCCCTTCCGGCTGGCTGGTTTATTGCTG
ATAAATCTGGAGCCGGTGAGCGTGGGTCTCGCGGTATCATTGCAGCACTGGGGCCAGATGGTAAGCCCTC
CCGTATCGTAGTTATCTACACGACGGGGAGTCAGGCAACTATGGATGAACGAAATAGACAGATCGCTGAG
ATAGGTGCCTCACTGATTAAGCATTGGTAACTGTCAGACCAAGTTTACTCATATATACTTTAGATTGATT
TAAAACTTCATTTTTAATTTAAAAGGATCTAGGTGAAGATCCTTTTTGATAATCTCATGACCAAAATCCC
TTAACGTGAGTTTTCGTTCCACTGAGCGTCAGACCCCGTAGAAAAGATCAAAGGATCTTC
Features (pLannotate 1.2.2; 21 found; start..end, strand, type, name):
      1..589     +  rep_origin     ori: high-copy-number ColE1/pMB1/pBR322/pUC origin of replication
    772..864     +  CDS            lacI (fragment): lac repressor; lacI; The lac repressor binds to the lac operator to inhibit transcription in E. coli. This inhibition can be relieved by adding lactose or isopropyl-β-D-thiogalactopyranoside (IPTG).
    877..898     +  protein_bind   CAP binding site: CAP binding activates transcription in the presence of cAMP. E. coli catabolite activator protein
    913..943     +  promoter       lac promoter: promoter for the E. coli lac operon
    947..969     +  protein_bind   lac operator (fragment): The lac repressor binds to the lac operator to inhibit transcription in E. coli. This inhibition can be relieved by adding lactose or isopropyl-β-D-thiogalactopyranoside (IPTG). lac repressor encoded by lacI
   1040..1161    -  polyA_signal   SV40 poly(A) signal: SV40 polyadenylation signal
   1156..1314    -  CDS            ble (fragment): BLE_KLEPN - Experimental evidence at protein level: Swiss-Prot protein existence level 1. Binding protein with a strong affinity to the bleomycin family of antibiotics. Binds to CL990; an antimitotic-antibiotic compound. From Klebsiella pneumoniae.
   1338..2129    -  CDS            neo: KKA2_KLEPN - Also known as kan, nptII. Experimental evidence at protein level: Swiss-Prot protein existence level 1. Resistance to kanamycin, neomycin, paromomycin, ribostamycin, butirosin and gentamicin B. From Klebsiella pneumoniae.
   2196..2525    -  promoter       SV40 promoter: SV40 enhancer and early promoter
   2539..2967    -  rep_origin     f1 ori (sequence partly withheld): f1 bacteriophage origin of replication; arrow indicates direction of (+) strand synthesis
   2988..3009    -  promoter       SV40 promoter (fragment): SV40 enhancer and early promoter
   3013..3237    -  polyA_signal   bGH poly(A) signal: bovine growth hormone polyadenylation signal
   3323..8548    -  CDS            MYO5C: MYO5C_HUMAN - Experimental evidence at protein level: Swiss-Prot protein existence level 1. May be involved in transferrin trafficking. Likely to power actin-based membrane trafficking in many physiologically crucial tissues. From Homo sapiens (Human).
   8555..9268    -  CDS            GFP (S65T): GFP (S65T) is a basic (constitutively fluorescent) green fluorescent protein published in 1995, derived from Aequorea victoria.
   9310..9328    -  promoter       T7 promoter: promoter for bacteriophage T7 RNA polymerase
   9344..9377    -  LTR            5' LTR (truncated) (fragment): truncated 5' long terminal repeat (LTR) from HIV-1
   9373..9576    -  promoter       CMV promoter: human cytomegalovirus (CMV) immediate early promoter
   9577..9956    -  enhancer       CMV enhancer: human cytomegalovirus immediate early enhancer
  10111..10163   +  misc_feature   bom (fragment): basis of mobility region from pBR322
  10222..10326   +  promoter       AmpR promoter: bla
  10327..11187   +  CDS            AmpR: β-lactamase; bla; confers resistance to ampicillin, carbenicillin, and related antibiotics
