[The description below was written by a language model from this plasmid's Addgene catalogue record and pLannotate feature annotations shown in this document.]
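Description:
eGFP-MYO5C is an 11,357 bp mammalian expression plasmid built on the pcDNA3.1 backbone that drives production of human myosin-Vc (MYO5C) carrying an N-terminal green fluorescent protein tag. It is maintained in E. coli through a high-copy ColE1/pUC-type origin and an ampicillin resistance gene (β-lactamase with its own promoter). An f1 phage origin is also present, a standard backbone element that permits single-stranded DNA production. For selection in mammalian cells, an SV40 enhancer/early promoter drives the neomycin phosphotransferase gene, terminated by an SV40 polyadenylation signal, allowing G418 selection of stable transfectants. Short annotated fragments of lacI, the lac promoter/operator, ble, bom and an HIV-1 LTR appear to be backbone remnants or partial sequence matches rather than functional parts.

The expression cassette consists of the human cytomegalovirus immediate-early enhancer and promoter, followed by a T7 promoter, the GFP coding sequence (catalogued as EGFP; the annotation software matched it to the S65T variant), and then the MYO5C open reading frame of roughly 5.2 kb, ending at a bovine growth hormone polyadenylation signal. The two coding regions are separated by only a few bases, consistent with a single fusion protein with the fluorescent tag at the N terminus. MYO5C is a class V unconventional myosin thought to power actin-based membrane trafficking. The construct therefore serves for transient or stable expression of fluorescently labelled MYO5C in mammalian cells, for example to visualise its localisation by live or fixed-cell imaging. It was deposited in connection with a study of the mechanism of nuclear envelope assembly, though the record does not detail its specific experimental role there.
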