Addgene plasmid #239278: eGFP-MYO5C
Purpose: Expression of N terminal GFP tagged Myo5C
Depositing lab: David Pellman. Depositing organization: Dana-Farber Cancer Institute. Publication: A tubule-sheet continuum model for the mechanism of nuclear envelope assembly. Zhao G, Liu S, Arun S, Renda F, Khodjakov A, Pellman D. Dev Cell. 2023 May 22;58(10):847-865.e10. doi: 10.1016/j.devcel.2023.04.003. Epub 2023 Apr 24. PubMed 37098350.
Backbone
  Vector backbone: pcDNA3.1
  Total vector size (bp): 11357
  Vector type: Mammalian Expression
  Selectable markers: Neomycin (select with G418)
Growth in bacteria
  Bacterial resistance: Ampicillin, 100 μg/mL
  Growth temperature: 37°C
  Growth strain: NEB Stable
  Copy number: Unknown
Gene/Insert
  Gene/Insert name: MYO5C
  Species: H. sapiens (human)
  Entrez Gene: MYO5C
  Tag / fusion protein: EGFP (N terminal on insert)
Terms and licenses: Academic/Nonprofit Terms; Industry Terms: Not Available to Industry
How to cite: eGFP-MYO5C was a gift from David Pellman (Addgene plasmid # 239278 ; http://n2t.net/addgene:239278 ; RRID:Addgene_239278)
